Addgene plasmid #195866: pAAV-CMV-intron-DIO-hfCas13d-pA
Purpose: To express hfCas13d
Depositing lab: Jonathan Ploski. Depositing organization: Pennsylvania State University, College of Medicine. Publication: Adeno-associated viral vector resource for the RNA-targeting Cas13d: A comparison of high-fidelity variants, DjCas13d and hfCas13d. Back F, Sandoval A, Vu LM, Hong VM, Bhaskara A, Rodriguez SR, O'Brien JT, Kolber BJ, Kroener S, Ploski JE. Mol Ther Methods Clin Dev. 2025 Aug 20;33(4):101565. doi: 10.1016/j.omtm.2025.101565. eCollection 2025 Dec 11. PubMed 41020266.
Backbone
  Vector backbone: Unknown
  Vector type: AAV
Growth in bacteria
  Bacterial resistance: Ampicillin, 100 μg/mL
  Growth temperature: 37°C
  Growth strain: NEB Stable
  Copy number: High Copy
Gene/Insert
  Gene/Insert name: high fidelity (hf) version of CasRx (hfCas13d)
  Species: R. flavefaciens
  Mutation: Yes: GTGGAATACATTACCAACGTGGTGTACGTG
  Promoter: CMV
  Cloning method: Restriction Enzyme; 5′ cloning site Unknown (unknown if destroyed)
Terms and licenses: Academic/Nonprofit Terms; Industry Terms: Not Available to Industry
How to cite: pAAV-CMV-intron-DIO-hfCas13d-pA was a gift from Jonathan Ploski (Addgene plasmid # 195866 ; http://n2t.net/addgene:195866 ; RRID:Addgene_195866)
