[The description below was written by a language model from this plasmid's Addgene catalogue record and pLannotate feature annotations shown in this document.]
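Description:
pAAV-CMV-intron-DIO-hfCas13d-pA is an adeno-associated virus transfer plasmid for Cre-dependent expression of hfCas13d, a high-fidelity variant of the RNA-targeting type VI CRISPR effector RfxCas13d (CasRx) from Ruminococcus flavefaciens. The parental backbone is not recorded. The annotated sequence of about 7.4 kb shows a high-copy ColE1/pUC-type origin, an ampicillin resistance gene with its own promoter, and an f1 phage origin, along with small pBR322-derived remnants (bom and rop fragments). AAV2 inverted terminal repeats flank the expression cassette so that it can be packaged into recombinant AAV particles. One ITR is annotated in full, while the other is detected only as short fragments, which may reflect the difficulty of sequencing or annotating these repeats. ITR-containing plasmids are prone to recombination, which fits the listed recombination-deficient bacterial strain.

The payload is driven by the human CMV immediate-early enhancer and promoter. These are followed by a chimeric intron annotated as CMV intron A and β-globin intron fragments, a type of element generally included to improve transcript processing and expression. Downstream, the Cas13d coding sequence, carrying a C-terminal HA epitope tag (annotated as a fragment of a 3xHA tag), sits in the antisense orientation relative to the promoter. It is bracketed by lox2272 and loxP sites, with the downstream pair inverted relative to the upstream pair, forming a double-floxed inverted open reading frame (DIO/FLEx) switch. In cells expressing Cre recombinase, recombination between the matched sites flips the coding sequence into the sense orientation and then locks it there by excision, so that the nuclease is produced only in Cre-positive cells. An SV40 polyadenylation signal terminates the transcript. No guide RNA cassette is annotated, so a crRNA would need to be supplied separately. The construct is suited to cell-type-restricted RNA knockdown with reduced collateral activity through AAV delivery.
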