Features (pLannotate 1.2.2; 23 found; start..end, strand, type, name):
     21..161     +  repeat_region  AAV2 ITR: inverted terminal repeat of adeno-associated virus serotype 2 inverted
    166..217     -  misc_feature   bom (fragment): basis of mobility region from pBR322
    236..691     +  rep_origin     f1 ori (sequence partly withheld): f1 bacteriophage origin of replication; arrow indicates direction of (+) strand synthesis
    692..741     -  misc_feature   bom (fragment): basis of mobility region from pBR322
    843..878     -  CDS            rop (fragment): Rop protein, which maintains plasmids at low copy number; rop
    973..1077    +  promoter       AmpR promoter: bla
   1078..1938    +  CDS            AmpR: β-lactamase; bla; confers resistance to ampicillin, carbenicillin, and related antibiotics
   2109..2697    +  rep_origin     ori: high-copy-number ColE1/pMB1/pBR322/pUC origin of replication
   2770..2797    +  repeat_region  AAV2 ITR (fragment): inverted terminal repeat of adeno-associated virus serotype 2 inverted
   2826..2853    +  repeat_region  AAV2 ITR (fragment): inverted terminal repeat of adeno-associated virus serotype 2 inverted
   2968..3271    +  enhancer       CMV enhancer: human cytomegalovirus immediate early enhancer
   3272..3475    +  promoter       CMV promoter: human cytomegalovirus (CMV) immediate early promoter
   3624..3651    +  intron         CMV intron (fragment): modified intron A from human cytomegalovirus (CMV)
   3656..4002    +  intron         β-globin intron (fragment): internally truncated intron from human β-globin
   4054..4087    +  protein_bind   lox2272: Cre-mediated recombination occurs in the 8-bp core sequence (GGATACTT). lox2272 sites are compatible with each other, but incompatible with loxP or loxN sites (Lee and Saito, 1988). Cre recombinase
   4088..4137    -  intron         β-globin intron (fragment): internally truncated intron from human β-globin
   4138..4171    +  protein_bind   loxP: Cre-mediated recombination occurs in the 8-bp core sequence (GCATACAT). Cre recombinase
   4181..4209    -  CDS            3xHA (fragment): three tandem HA epitope tags
   4249..7146    -  CDS            RfxCas13d: RNA-targeting Type VI CRISPR protein from Ruminococcus flavefaciens strain XPD3002 (Konermann et al., 2018)
   7195..7228    -  protein_bind   lox2272: Cre-mediated recombination occurs in the 8-bp core sequence (GGATACTT). lox2272 sites are compatible with each other, but incompatible with loxP or loxN sites (Lee and Saito, 1988). Cre recombinase
   7229..7278    -  intron         β-globin intron (fragment): internally truncated intron from human β-globin
   7279..7312    -  protein_bind   loxP: Cre-mediated recombination occurs in the 8-bp core sequence (GCATACAT). Cre recombinase
   7333..6       +  polyA_signal   SV40 poly(A) signal (fragment) (across the origin): SV40 polyadenylation signal
>Addgene plasmid #195866 | pAAV-CMV-intron-DIO-hfCas13d-pA | addgene full sequence | sequence record 383150 | Addgene NGS Result
TCACTGGACCGAGCGGCCGCAGGAACCCCTAGTGATGGAGTTGGCCACTCCCTCTCTGCGCGCTCGCTCG
CTCACTGAGGCCGGGCGACCAAAGGTCGCCCGACGCCCGGGCTTTGCCCGGGCGGCCTCAGTGAGCGAGC
GAGCGCGCAGCTGCCTGCAGGGGCGCCTGATGCGGTATTTTCTCCTTACGCATCTGTGCGGTATTTCACA
CCGCATA
[95 nt withheld, positions 218-312]
T
[46 nt withheld, positions 314-359]
C
[141 nt withheld, positions 361-501]
CCTTTGACGTTGGAGTCCACGTTCTTT
[37 nt withheld, positions 529-565]
ACTCTATCTCGGGCTATTCTTTTGATTTATAAGGGATTTTGCCGATTTCGGTCTATTGGTTAAAAAATGA
GCTGATTTAACAAAAATTTAACGCGAATTTTAACAAAATATTAACGTTTACAATTTTATGGTGCACTCTC
AGTACAATCTGCTCTGATGCCGCATAGTTAAGCCAGCCCCGACACCCGCCAACACCCGCTGACGCGCCCT
GACGGGCTTGTCTGCTCCCGGCATCCGCTTACAGACAAGCTGTGACCGTCTCCGGGAGCTGCATGTGTCA
GAGGTTTTCACCGTCATCACCGAAACGCGCGAGACGAAAGGGCCTCGTGATACGCCTATTTTTATAGGTT
AATGTCATGATAATAATGGTTTCTTAGACGTCAGGTGGCACTTTTCGGGGAAATGTGCGCGGAACCCCTA
TTTGTTTATTTTTCTAAATACATTCAAATATGTATCCGCTCATGAGACAATAACCCTGATAAATGCTTCA
ATAATATTGAAAAAGGAAGAGTATGAGTATTCAACATTTCCGTGTCGCCCTTATTCCCTTTTTTGCGGCA
TTTTGCCTTCCTGTTTTTGCTCACCCAGAAACGCTGGTGAAAGTAAAAGATGCTGAAGATCAGTTGGGTG
CACGAGTGGGTTACATCGAACTGGATCTCAACAGCGGTAAGATCCTTGAGAGTTTTCGCCCCGAAGAACG
TTTTCCAATGATGAGCACTTTTAAAGTTCTGCTATGTGGCGCGGTATTATCCCGTATTGACGCCGGGCAA
GAGCAACTCGGTCGCCGCATACACTATTCTCAGAATGACTTGGTTGAGTACTCACCAGTCACAGAAAAGC
ATCTTACGGATGGCATGACAGTAAGAGAATTATGCAGTGCTGCCATAACCATGAGTGATAACACTGCGGC
CAACTTACTTCTGACAACGATCGGAGGACCGAAGGAGCTAACCGCTTTTTTGCACAACATGGGGGATCAT
GTAACTCGCCTTGATCGTTGGGAACCGGAGCTGAATGAAGCCATACCAAACGACGAGCGTGACACCACGA
TGCCTGTAGCAATGGCAACAACGTTGCGCAAACTATTAACTGGCGAACTACTTACTCTAGCTTCCCGGCA
ACAATTAATAGACTGGATGGAGGCGGATAAAGTTGCAGGACCACTTCTGCGCTCGGCCCTTCCGGCTGGC
TGGTTTATTGCTGATAAATCTGGAGCCGGTGAGCGTGGGTCTCGCGGTATCATTGCAGCACTGGGGCCAG
ATGGTAAGCCCTCCCGTATCGTAGTTATCTACACGACGGGGAGTCAGGCAACTATGGATGAACGAAATAG
ACAGATCGCTGAGATAGGTGCCTCACTGATTAAGCATTGGTAACTGTCAGACCAAGTTTACTCATATATA
CTTTAGATTGATTTAAAACTTCATTTTTAATTTAAAAGGATCTAGGTGAAGATCCTTTTTGATAATCTCA
TGACCAAAATCCCTTAACGTGAGTTTTCGTTCCACTGAGCGTCAGACCCCGTAGAAAAGATCAAAGGATC
TTCTTGAGATCCTTTTTTTCTGCGCGTAATCTGCTGCTTGCAAACAAAAAAACCACCGCTACCAGCGGTG
GTTTGTTTGCCGGATCAAGAGCTACCAACTCTTTTTCCGAAGGTAACTGGCTTCAGCAGAGCGCAGATAC
CAAATACTGTTCTTCTAGTGTAGCCGTAGTTAGGCCACCACTTCAAGAACTCTGTAGCACCGCCTACATA
CCTCGCTCTGCTAATCCTGTTACCAGTGGCTGCTGCCAGTGGCGATAAGTCGTGTCTTACCGGGTTGGAC
TCAAGACGATAGTTACCGGATAAGGCGCAGCGGTCGGGCTGAACGGGGGGTTCGTGCACACAGCCCAGCT
TGGAGCGAACGACCTACACCGAACTGAGATACCTACAGCGTGAGCTATGAGAAAGCGCCACGCTTCCCGA
AGGGAGAAAGGCGGACAGGTATCCGGTAAGCGGCAGGGTCGGAACAGGAGAGCGCACGAGGGAGCTTCCA
GGGGGAAACGCCTGGTATCTTTATAGTCCTGTCGGGTTTCGCCACCTCTGACTTGAGCGTCGATTTTTGT
GATGCTCGTCAGGGGGGCGGAGCCTATGGAAAAACGCCAGCAACGCGGCCTTTTTACGGTTCCTGGCCTT
TTGCTGGCCTTTTGCTCACATGTCCTGCAGGCAGCTGCGCGCTCGCTCGCTCACTGAGGCCGCCCGGGCG
TCGGGCGACCTTTGGTCGCCCGGCCTCAGTGAGCGAGCGAGCGCGCAGAGAGGGAGTGGCCAACTCCATC
ACTAGGGGTTCCTGCGGCCGCACGCGTGGAGCTAGTTATTAATAGTAATCAATTACGGGGTCATTAGTTC
ATAGCCCATATATGGAGTTCCGCGTTACATAACTTACGGTAAATGGCCCGCCTGGCTGACCGCCCAACGA
CCCCCGCCCATTGACGTCAATAATGACGTATGTTCCCATAGTAACGCCAATAGGGACTTTCCATTGACGT
CAATGGGTGGAGTATTTACGGTAAACTGCCCACTTGGCAGTACATCAAGTGTATCATATGCCAAGTACGC
CCCCTATTGACGTCAATGACGGTAAATGGCCCGCCTGGCATTATGCCCAGTACATGACCTTATGGGACTT
TCCTACTTGGCAGTACATCTACGTATTAGTCATCGCTATTACCATGGTGATGCGGTTTTGGCAGTACATC
AATGGGCGTGGATAGCGGTTTGACTCACGGGGATTTCCAAGTCTCCACCCCATTGACGTCAATGGGAGTT
TGTTTTGGCACCAAAATCAACGGGACTTTCCAAAATGTCGTAACAACTCCGCCCCATTGACGCAAATGGG
CGGTAGGCGTGTACGGTGGGAGGTCTATATAAGCAGAGCTCGTTTAGTGAACCGTCAGATCGCCTGGAGA
CGCCATCCACGCTGTTTTGACCTCCATAGAAGACACCGGGACCGATCCAGCCTCCGCGGATTCGAATCCC
GGCCGGGAACGGTGCATTGGAACGCGGATTCCCCGTGCCAAGAGTGACGTAAGTACCGCCTATAGAGTCT
ATAGGCCCACAAAAAATGCTTTCTTCTTTTAATATACTTTTTTGTTTATCTTATTTCTAATACTTTCCCT
AATCTCTTTCTTTCAGGGCAATAATGATACAATGTATCATGCCTCTTTGCACCATTCTAAAGAATAACAG
TGATAATTTCTGGGTTAAGGCAATAGCAATATTTCTGCATATAAATATTTCTGCATATAAATTGTAACTG
ATGTAAGAGGTTTCATATTGCTAATAGCAGCTACAATCCAGCTACCATTCTGCTTTTATTTTATGGTTGG
GATAAGGCTGGATTATTCTGAGTCCAAGCTAGGCCCTTTTGCTAATCATGTTCATACCTCTTATCTTCCT
CCCACAGCTCCTGGGCAACGTGCTGGTCTGTGTGCTGGCCCATCACGTCGACTCCGGAATAACTTCGTAT
AGGATACTTTATACGAAGTTATGCAGAATGGTAGCTGGATTGTAGCTGCTATTAGCAATATGAAACCTCT
TAATAACTTCGTATAGCATACATTATACGAAGTTATGGCGCGCCCTAAGCGTAATCTGGAACATCGTATG
GGTACGCAGCGGCCACCTTCCTCTTTTTCTTAGGTCCGGATCCGGAATTGCCGGACACCTTCTTTTTCTC
CTTGTCGAACTTGGCGGCCTCGTTCCTATCGAACAGGGCCTCGATGCTCAGGTTCTTAAACCTGGGGATA
CAGTAGCCGAAAGGCACACACAGCAGTTTCAGGAGCCTATCGTTGTACTTCTTCTCGTCATTCACAGCGT
CGAAGTACTCGGACACCTTTCCGCTGCTTTTCTCGTACCTCTCATTCATGATAATTCTCTGCATGATGTA
ATGGTACAGTTGGAAGTAGGAATTGACCTCGGCAATGTCGTTGATATAGGCGTGGACATACCTGGCCACT
TCCAGGTGGACGGCCTTGTTTCTGAACAGGGTACATGTCTTGTTGTCAATTCTCAGGAGGTCCTCCCTGA
TGATCACATTCCACTTGGTGTTCCTCAGGTAGGCGTTCAGGGCGGTTTTGGCCTTCTCCCTGTTAATCTG
CCTGGTGAACTCCTCGGCTTTCTTCTCGTCGCTGTATTTGATGTAATTGGCATACAGCTTGGGGTTGGCG
CTCTCGAGGCTGTCAATGCTCTCCTTGGCTCTTTCAGCCATCTCCTTTTCCACGTCCTTTCTCTTATCGG
GGGCAGTTTCATCAATGCCAGCGCAGAGCTTGGTGACGGAGCTGAATCCCTTCTCTTCCAGTTTCTTGAG
ATTGATGTCGTAGCCTTTCTCCTTGTACAGTTGAGCATCACGCTCGACGCAATGGAATCCGATGACGTAC
CTGGCGTTGATATTGACAATATTCTTGAGGATGTGGTAGATCACGGTGAGGTACAGGCTGATGATCTTTT
TAAACTTCTCCCTCTCGGCGTTTTCCCTGCCGGTGTCCTCAATGACGCTCCTTTTCTTGTCGAATTGGTC
GTAGTTCATTCCGGTGATGATCTTTGTGAGAGCGTCCACCTTTTCGCTCACGCTCTTGCCCTTATCCTTT
CCGATACAAGTTTCGTAGTACCTGTCGATCTGGTTCTTGCCGTTCTGGCCCTGTTTTTTCTGGATGTCAG
CGATCCTGCCGAGCACGAACTTCACCACGGCCTCGTTTTTGGCGATCTCATGGAGGTGGGCAGGATCACC
GTATCTGATCAGGTAGTGGAACCTTTTATTGCTGATCACGTTATTAATAATGAAATTTCTCATGCCGTGC
TTGCCTTTCTTGAGCTTGTTTCCGTTCTCGTCCAGGGAAAAGGTGTCGGCGAGGGCCTTGAGCTCATCAT
AGGACAGGTTGGTTCCTAAAATACGGATGGCGTCGATATACATGGCCCTCCTGGCATCGGCAATAGGTTC
TCCCATTCTAGCGAAGGACTTGATCAGCCTCAGCTCATCGGCGATCTTGGCGGAGTCTTTGAAAAAGGCG
TATTCCTCCACGAACTTAGCGTTGACTCCGATGAGAGGCATCACCTTCAGGAAGCTCTGGATGTTATCGA
ATTTATTAATCAGGGTGGTCAGGAGGTCGTTGATCTCCTTGCCATCCAGGAACATGGTCAGGGCATACAT
GAGTTTGCTGAAGGCGGAAACATCACGGCCAGCGGGCAGGATTCTGGGCAGTCTAGGGGCGTCCTTCTTC
TTATACTCTCTTGTCTTGTTTCCCCTAAATTCCTTGATGTTGTGCATGATATTTTCGAGCTTTCTCCAAA
TTCTATTAGCTTCATCGTAGTAGAGGGCATCCTTCTGGTCGTCGTTGAAGGAGCCCCTCAGGTTAATCAC
AAAGATATCCTTCTCGCTCAGGGACTTCTCATTATCGGGGAGGGACTTATTGGCGGCAGCCACCTTGGCA
TCCTCTTCGATGTAATACCTATAAATCACAAAGTCCATCATGGTGTAGACCTTGGTCCTGATGGAGTCGA
ACACCTTATGATTTTTCCTGATCTCGGACATATCCTTCCTGTCCAGCATCACTTCCCTGAGCTTGGTGAT
ATTGAATCCGAGGTTTTTCTGCTCTTTCATAATGCTGAATCTGAAATATTGTTCGGCGAATTCGGCAGGG
TTGATTCCCAGAGTTTCGGCAATATAGTTCACGTTGGCGGCGGAGTTCTTGGAGAAGGAGTTGGTCAGCT
CATTGGTGATCCTGTCGTAGAGGTAGTTGAGGGTGGAGATGTATTCGTTGTCGAGGTTCTTATCGAGGTT
GTAGAGCCAGGTCCTGGAGATCCTGGACTCTTCTTCGTTGTTATGGACCACCCAGTGCCTCAGTCCGCTC
AGGAGGGCCAGAATGTCATAGCATTCGTTGCCGTAATTGATGATGTAATTTCTGCCCTCCTTGCTGAAAA
AGGCCTGGCCGAAATAGCCGAGTCTGGGGTTATCGAGGAAGTTGTCGAACTCGTCATACTGGGCCTTGAT
GGCGTTGATGAGCTTATCGTTATTGTTGAAAGCGGCCCTATGGTGCTCGGGGTCTTTGAATTCGTCGTAG
GTATACACTGTGGAGAACTTGCCGAATCCAATAATGTCCTTATCCAGGCCGGAGATATTGTTGACCACGT
ACACCACGTTGGTAATGTATTCCACGAGGATTTTTTCAATGTCCAGGATGTTATGGATCACCTGGATACA
AATATTGTCATTGCCATCAGCGCTCTCGCCGAAGTACCTCTTTTCCAGAGTTTCCTTCAGGCCGAGCATA
TCCTGCTGGACGGGTCCTGTATACAGAGGGTTGTTAGCCACCACGGCGTAGCCCTTAGGATGGCTGAATT
TGGCGTTGCCGATCTTATAGCCGGCGTTTTTATCGGCCATTTCAGCGCTGAAGGCCTCGCCCTCATTCAC
GCTCCTGATGCTGTCGCCCTCCACGATCTTTTCCAGCCTGGCGTCGCTGCCTTCGGCGAAGGTTGTCATG
TACACTTTGGAGCCGGACACGAGTGTGGACTTCACGCCCATGCCCTTGGCGAAGGACTTTTTTTTTTCGA
TGCTGGCCTCCACCTTTCTCTTCTTCTTGGGGCTCATGGTGGCGCTAGCATAACTTCGTATAAAGTATCC
TATACGAAGTTATTTGCCTTAACCCAGAAATTATCACTGTTATTCTTTAGAATGGTGCAAAGAATAACTT
CGTATAATGTATGCTATACGAAGTTATGAATTCGATACTAGTCTCGAGTTTATTGCAGCTTATAATGGTT
ACAAATAAAGCAATAGCATCACAAATTTCACAAATAAAGCATTTTTT
